>Addgene plasmid #50456 | pAAV-hSyn-DIO-HA-rM3D(Gs)-IRES-mCitrine | depositor full sequence | sequence record 75403 | pAAV-hSyn-DIO-HA-rM3D(Gs)-IRES-mCitrine sequence 7406 bps
CCTGCAGGCAGCTGCGCGCTCGCTCGCTCACTGAGGCCGCCCGGGCAAAGCCCGGGCGTCGGGCGACCTT
TGGTCGCCCGGCCTCAGTGAGCGAGCGAGCGCGCAGAGAGGGAGTGGCCAACTCCATCACTAGGGGTTCC
TGCGGCCGCACGCGTGTGTCTAGACTGCAGAGGGCCCTGCGTATGAGTGCAAGTGGGTTTTAGGACCAGG
ATGAGGCGGGGTGGGGGTGCCTACCTGACGACCGACCCCGACCCACTGGACAAGCACCCAACCCCCATTC
CCCAAATTGCGCATCCCCTATCAGAGAGGGGGAGGGGAAACAGGATGCGGCGAGGCGCGTGCGCACTGCC
AGCTTCAGCACCGCGGACAGTGCCTTCGCCCCCGCCTGGCGGCGCGCGCCACCGCCGCCTCAGCACTGAA
GGCGCGCTGACGTCACTCGCCGGTCCCCCGCAAACTCCCCTTCCCGGCCACCTTGGTCGCGTCCGCGCCG
CCGCCGGCCCAGCCGGACCGCACCACGCGAGGCGCGAGATAGGGGGGCACGGGCGCGACCATCTGCGCTG
CGGCGCCGGCGACTCAGCGCTGCCTCAGTCTGCGGTGGGCAGCGGAGGAGTCGTGTCGTGCCTGAGAGCG
CAGTCGAGAAGGTACCGGATCCTCTAGAGTCGACTCCGGAATAACTTCGTATAGGATACTTTATACGAAG
TTATGCAGAATGGTAGCTGGATTGTAGCTGCTATTAGCAATATGAAACCTCTTAATAACTTCGTATAGCA
TACATTATACGAAGTTATGGCGCGCCCTATCACTTGTACAGCTCGTCCATGCCGAGAGTGATCCCGGCGG
CGGTCACGAACTCCAGCAGGACCATGTGATCGCGCTTCTCGTTGGGGTCTTTGCTCAGTTTGGACTGGTA
GCTCAGGTAGTGGTTGTCGGGCAGCAGCACGGGGCCGTCGCCGATGGGGGTGTTCTGCTGGTAGTGGTCG
GCGAGCTGCACGCTGCCGTCCTCGATGTTGTGGCGGATCTTGAAGTTCACCTTGATGCCGTTCTTCTGCT
TGTCGGCCATGATATAGACGTTGTGGCTGTTGTAGTTGTACTCCAGCTTGTGCCCCAGGATGTTGCCGTC
CTCCTTGAAGTCGATGCCCTTCAGCTCGATGCGGTTCACCAGGGTGTCGCCCTCGAACTTCACCTCGGCG
CGGGTCTTGTAGTTGCCGTCGTCCTTGAAGAAGATGGTGCGCTCCTGGACGTAGCCTTCGGGCATGGCGG
ACTTGAAGAAGTCGTGCTGCTTCATGTGGTCGGGGTAGCGGGCGAAGCACATCAGGCCGTAGCCGAAGGT
GGTCACGAGGGTGGGCCAGGGCACGGGCAGCTTGCCGGTGGTGCAGATGAACTTCAGGGTCAGCTTGCCG
TAGGTGGCATCGCCCTCGCCCTCGCCGGACACGCTGAACTTGTGGCCGTTTACGTCGCCGTCCAGCTCGA
CCAGGATGGGCACCACCCCGGTGAACAGCTCCTCGCCCTTGCTCACCATGGTGGCTTATCATCGTGTTTT
TCAAAGGAAAACCACGTCCCCGTGGTTCGGGGGGCCTAGACGTTTTTTTAACCTCGACTAAACACATGTA
AAGCATGTGCACCGAGGCCCCAGATCAGATCCCATACAATGGGGTACCTTCTGGGCATCCTTCAGCCCCT
TGTTGAATACGCTTGAGGAGAGCCATTTGACTCTTTCCACAACTATCCAACTCACAACGTGGCACTGGGG
TTGTGCCGCCTTTGCAGGTGTATCTTATACACGTGGCTTTTGGCCGCAGAGGCACCTGTCGCCAGGTGGG
GGGTTCCGCTGCCTGCAAAGGGTCGCTACAGACGTTGTTTGTCTTCAAGAAGCTTCCAGAGGAACTGCTT
CCTTCACGACATTCAACAGACCTTGCATTCCTTTGGCGAGAGGGGAAAGACCCCTAGGAATGCTCGTCAA
GAAGACAGGGCCAGGTTTCCGGGCCCTCACATTGCCAAAAGACGGCAATATGGTGGAAAATAACATATAG
ACAAACGCACACCGGCCTTATTCCAAGCGGCTTCGGCCAGTAACGTTAGGGGGGGGGGAGGGAGAGGGGC
GATATCGCGGCCGCCTACAAGGCCTGCTCCGGCACTCGCTTGTGAAAAATGACCGACTGTCTCTGCTGGT
ACTGCTGTTTGCGCCTCTTCCTTTTGTCACACTGGCACAAGAGGAGCGTCTTGAAGGTGGTTCTGAATGT
TTTGTTGCACAGGGCATAGCACACAGGGTTCACGGTGCTGTTGATATAGCACAGCCAGTAGCCCAGATTC
CAATAGGTTTTGGGTATGCAGCTGTCACAGAAGGTGTTCACCAGGACCATGATGTTGTAGGGGGTCCACG
TGATGATGAAGGCAAGCAAGATGGCACTGAGCGTCTGCAGAGCTTTGTGTTCCCTCATGGCCATGACACG
GGACGTCTTCCTCTTGCTGGCACGGCCGTTGCCGAGGATGGGCTGGTGTTGGGGGAGCGGGGGTGGCTGC
GGCTGCTCCTGGCTGCCATAGAACCGGCCCTCGCAGCGGTCGATCTTCCTGATCTGCTCCTTGGCCTCCC
GGTACACCCGCCAGTATAAAATAGTCATGATGGTGACAGGCATGTAAAAGCCAGCGATCGCCGTGCCGAA
GGTGATGGTGGGCTCACTCAGAAACTGAATGAAACATTCTCCTGGGGGCACAGTTCTCTTCCCTACAAAG
TATTGCCAGAACAAGATGGCAGGAGCCCATAGGACAAAGGAGATGACCCAAGCCAGACCAATCATCACAC
CAGCTCGAGCCCTGGTCATCAGGCTCTGGTAGCGGAATGGAGAAGTGATGGAAAAGTACCTGTCAAAGCT
GATGACCAGCAGATTCATGACAGAGGCATTGCTGGCCACACAGTCAATGGAGAGCCAGAGGTCGCAGGCT
AAGTTCCCCAGTGCCCAACGGTTCATAATGATGTAGGTAGTGAACAGGTTCATGGAAATGACCCCGATGA
TCAGGTCTGCACAGGCCAGGCTTAAGAGGAAGTAGTTGTTGACTGTCTTCAGCTGTTTGTTGACCTTGAA
GGCCACAATGACAAGGATGTTGCCAATGATGGTCACCAATGCCAGGAAGCCAGTTAAGAAGGCAATGAAG
ACCACTTGCCAGATGGTGTGACCCCCGAGAGGGTCGCTGGAGGTGTCGTTTGAGGAGAAATTCCCAGTTT
CTTGTGAAATGTTGTAGCTGCCCAACTGAGTGACTGTCCCCAAGGGCAGCCCTGCCTCCGAGGGACTGTG
CACCCAGGAAGAGCTGATGTTGGGAAACAAAGGCGAGGTTGTACTGTTACTGTGCAAGGTGGCGTAGTCG
GGGACGTCGTAGGGGTACATGGTGGCTAGCATAACTTCGTATAAAGTATCCTATACGAAGTTATTTGCCT
TAACCCAGAAATTATCACTGTTATTCTTTAGAATGGTGCAAAGAATAACTTCGTATAATGTATGCTATAC
GAAGTTATGAATTCGATATCAAGCTTATCGATAATCAACCTCTGGATTACAAAATTTGTGAAAGATTGAC
TGGTATTCTTAACTATGTTGCTCCTTTTACGCTATGTGGATACGCTGCTTTAATGCCTTTGTATCATGCT
ATTGCTTCCCGTATGGCTTTCATTTTCTCCTCCTTGTATAAATCCTGGTTGCTGTCTCTTTATGAGGAGT
TGTGGCCCGTTGTCAGGCAACGTGGCGTGGTGTGCACTGTGTTTGCTGACGCAACCCCCACTGGTTGGGG
CATTGCCACCACCTGTCAGCTCCTTTCCGGGACTTTCGCTTTCCCCCTCCCTATTGCCACGGCGGAACTC
ATCGCCGCCTGCCTTGCCCGCTGCTGGACAGGGGCTCGGCTGTTGGGCACTGACAATTCCGTGGTGTTGT
CGGGGAAATCATCGTCCTTTCCTTGGCTGCTCGCCTATGTTGCCACCTGGATTCTGCGCGGGACGTCCTT
CTGCTACGTCCCTTCGGCCCTCAATCCAGCGGACCTTCCTTCCCGCGGCCTGCTGCCGGCTCTGCGGCCT
CTTCCGCGTCTTCGCCTTCGCCCTCAGACGAGTCGGATCTCCCTTTGGGCCGCCTCCCCGCATCGATACC
GAGCGCTGCTCGAGAGATCTACGGGTGGCATCCCTGTGACCCCTCCCCAGTGCCTCTCCTGGCCCTGGAA
GTTGCCACTCCAGTGCCCACCAGCCTTGTCCTAATAAAATTAAGTTGCATCATTTTGTCTGACTAGGTGT
CCTTCTATAATATTATGGGGTGGAGGGGGGTGGTATGGAGCAAGGGGCAAGTTGGGAAGACAACCTGTAG
GGCCTGCGGGGTCTATTGGGAACCAAGCTGGAGTGCAGTGGCACAATCTTGGCTCACTGCAATCTCCGCC
TCCTGGGTTCAAGCGATTCTCCTGCCTCAGCCTCCCGAGTTGTTGGGATTCCAGGCATGCATGACCAGGC
TCAGCTAATTTTTGTTTTTTTGGTAGAGACGGGGTTTCACCATATTGGCCAGGCTGGTCTCCAACTCCTA
ATCTCAGGTGATCTACCCACCTTGGCCTCCCAAATTGCTGGGATTACAGGCGTGAACCACTGCTCCCTTC
CCTGTCCTTCTGATTTTGTAGGTAACCACGTGCGGACCGAGCGGCCGCAGGAACCCCTAGTGATGGAGTT
GGCCACTCCCTCTCTGCGCGCTCGCTCGCTCACTGAGGCCGGGCGACCAAAGGTCGCCCGACGCCCGGGC
TTTGCCCGGGCGGCCTCAGTGAGCGAGCGAGCGCGCAGCTGCCTGCAGGGGCGCCTGATGCGGTATTTTC
TCCTTACGCATCTGTGCGGTATTTCACACCGCATA
[142 nt withheld, positions 4866-5007]
C
[141 nt withheld, positions 5009-5149]
CCTTTGACGTTGGAGTCCACGTTCTTT
[37 nt withheld, positions 5177-5213]
ACCCTATCTCGGGCTATTCTTTTGATTTATAAGGGATTTTGCCGATTTCGGCCTATTGGTTAAAAAATGA
GCTGATTTAACAAAAATTTAACGCGAATTTTAACAAAATATTAACGTTTACAATTTTATGGTGCACTCTC
AGTACAATCTGCTCTGATGCCGCATAGTTAAGCCAGCCCCGACACCCGCCAACACCCGCTGACGCGCCCT
GACGGGCTTGTCTGCTCCCGGCATCCGCTTACAGACAAGCTGTGACCGTCTCCGGGAGCTGCATGTGTCA
GAGGTTTTCACCGTCATCACCGAAACGCGCGAGACGAAAGGGCCTCGTGATACGCCTATTTTTATAGGTT
AATGTCATGATAATAATGGTTTCTTAGACGTCAGGTGGCACTTTTCGGGGAAATGTGCGCGGAACCCCTA
TTTGTTTATTTTTCTAAATACATTCAAATATGTATCCGCTCATGAGACAATAACCCTGATAAATGCTTCA
ATAATATTGAAAAAGGAAGAGTATGAGTATTCAACATTTCCGTGTCGCCCTTATTCCCTTTTTTGCGGCA
TTTTGCCTTCCTGTTTTTGCTCACCCAGAAACGCTGGTGAAAGTAAAAGATGCTGAAGATCAGTTGGGTG
CACGAGTGGGTTACATCGAACTGGATCTCAACAGCGGTAAGATCCTTGAGAGTTTTCGCCCCGAAGAACG
TTTTCCAATGATGAGCACTTTTAAAGTTCTGCTATGTGGCGCGGTATTATCCCGTATTGACGCCGGGCAA
GAGCAACTCGGTCGCCGCATACACTATTCTCAGAATGACTTGGTTGAGTACTCACCAGTCACAGAAAAGC
ATCTTACGGATGGCATGACAGTAAGAGAATTATGCAGTGCTGCCATAACCATGAGTGATAACACTGCGGC
CAACTTACTTCTGACAACGATCGGAGGACCGAAGGAGCTAACCGCTTTTTTGCACAACATGGGGGATCAT
GTAACTCGCCTTGATCGTTGGGAACCGGAGCTGAATGAAGCCATACCAAACGACGAGCGTGACACCACGA
TGCCTGTAGCAATGGCAACAACGTTGCGCAAACTATTAACTGGCGAACTACTTACTCTAGCTTCCCGGCA
ACAATTAATAGACTGGATGGAGGCGGATAAAGTTGCAGGACCACTTCTGCGCTCGGCCCTTCCGGCTGGC
TGGTTTATTGCTGATAAATCTGGAGCCGGTGAGCGTGGGTCTCGCGGTATCATTGCAGCACTGGGGCCAG
ATGGTAAGCCCTCCCGTATCGTAGTTATCTACACGACGGGGAGTCAGGCAACTATGGATGAACGAAATAG
ACAGATCGCTGAGATAGGTGCCTCACTGATTAAGCATTGGTAACTGTCAGACCAAGTTTACTCATATATA
CTTTAGATTGATTTAAAACTTCATTTTTAATTTAAAAGGATCTAGGTGAAGATCCTTTTTGATAATCTCA
TGACCAAAATCCCTTAACGTGAGTTTTCGTTCCACTGAGCGTCAGACCCCGTAGAAAAGATCAAAGGATC
TTCTTGAGATCCTTTTTTTCTGCGCGTAATCTGCTGCTTGCAAACAAAAAAACCACCGCTACCAGCGGTG
GTTTGTTTGCCGGATCAAGAGCTACCAACTCTTTTTCCGAAGGTAACTGGCTTCAGCAGAGCGCAGATAC
CAAATACTGTCCTTCTAGTGTAGCCGTAGTTAGGCCACCACTTCAAGAACTCTGTAGCACCGCCTACATA
CCTCGCTCTGCTAATCCTGTTACCAGTGGCTGCTGCCAGTGGCGATAAGTCGTGTCTTACCGGGTTGGAC
TCAAGACGATAGTTACCGGATAAGGCGCAGCGGTCGGGCTGAACGGGGGGTTCGTGCACACAGCCCAGCT
TGGAGCGAACGACCTACACCGAACTGAGATACCTACAGCGTGAGCTATGAGAAAGCGCCACGCTTCCCGA
AGGGAGAAAGGCGGACAGGTATCCGGTAAGCGGCAGGGTCGGAACAGGAGAGCGCACGAGGGAGCTTCCA
GGGGGAAACGCCTGGTATCTTTATAGTCCTGTCGGGTTTCGCCACCTCTGACTTGAGCGTCGATTTTTGT
GATGCTCGTCAGGGGGGCGGAGCCTATGGAAAAACGCCAGCAACGCGGCCTTTTTACGGTTCCTGGCCTT
TTGCTGGCCTTTTGCTCACATGT
Features (pLannotate 1.2.2; 23 found; start..end, strand, type, name):
      1..141     -  repeat_region  AAV2 ITR: inverted terminal repeat of adeno-associated virus serotype 2 inverted
    186..633     +  promoter       hSyn promoter: human synapsin I promoter; confers neuron-specific expression (Kügler et al., 2003)
    647..664     +  misc_feature   MCS (fragment): pUC18/19 multiple cloning site
    671..704     +  protein_bind   lox2272: Cre-mediated recombination occurs in the 8-bp core sequence (GGATACTT). lox2272 sites are compatible with each other, but incompatible with loxP or loxN sites (Lee and Saito, 1988). Cre recombinase
    705..754     -  intron         β-globin intron (fragment): internally truncated intron from human β-globin
    755..788     +  protein_bind   loxP: Cre-mediated recombination occurs in the 8-bp core sequence (GCATACAT). Cre recombinase
    803..1519    -  CDS            mCitrine: mCitrine is a basic (constitutively fluorescent) yellow fluorescent protein published in 2001, derived from Aequorea victoria.
   1526..1988    -  misc_feature   IRES: internal ribosome entry site (IRES) of the encephalomyocarditis virus (EMCV)
   2118..3350    -  CDS            Chrm3 (fragment): ACM3_RAT - Also known as Chrm-3. Experimental evidence at protein level: Swiss-Prot protein existence level 1. The muscarinic acetylcholine receptor mediates various cellular responses, including inhibition of adenylate cyclase, breakdown of phosphoinositides and modulation of potassium channels through the action of G proteins. Primary transducing effect is Pi turnover. From Rattus norvegicus (Rat).
   3391..3424    -  protein_bind   lox2272: Cre-mediated recombination occurs in the 8-bp core sequence (GGATACTT). lox2272 sites are compatible with each other, but incompatible with loxP or loxN sites (Lee and Saito, 1988). Cre recombinase
   3425..3474    -  intron         β-globin intron (fragment): internally truncated intron from human β-globin
   3475..3508    -  protein_bind   loxP: Cre-mediated recombination occurs in the 8-bp core sequence (GCATACAT). Cre recombinase
   3509..3533    +  misc_feature   MCS (fragment): pBluescript multiple cloning site
   3533..4121    +  misc_feature   WPRE: woodchuck hepatitis virus posttranscriptional regulatory element
   4153..4629    +  polyA_signal   hGH poly(A) signal: human growth hormone polyadenylation signal
   4669..4809    +  repeat_region  AAV2 ITR: inverted terminal repeat of adeno-associated virus serotype 2 inverted
   4814..4865    -  misc_feature   bom (fragment): basis of mobility region from pBR322
   4884..5264    +  rep_origin     M13 ori (sequence partly withheld): M13 bacteriophage origin of replication; arrow indicates direction of (+) strand synthesis
   5340..5389    -  misc_feature   bom (fragment): basis of mobility region from pBR322
   5491..5526    -  CDS            rop (fragment): Rop protein, which maintains plasmids at low copy number; rop
   5621..5725    +  promoter       AmpR promoter: bla
   5726..6586    +  CDS            AmpR: β-lactamase; bla; confers resistance to ampicillin, carbenicillin, and related antibiotics
   6757..7345    +  rep_origin     ori: high-copy-number ColE1/pMB1/pBR322/pUC origin of replication
