[The description below was written by a language model from this plasmid's Addgene catalogue record and pLannotate feature annotations shown in this document.]
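Description:
pAAV-hSyn-DIO-HA-rM3D(Gs)-IRES-mCitrine is a 7,406 bp adeno-associated virus transfer plasmid built on a pAAV backbone. It delivers a Cre-dependent, Gs-coupled chemogenetic receptor (DREADD) to neurons. In bacteria it is maintained through a ColE1/pUC-type origin and selected with ampicillin via the bla gene; an M13 phage origin is also annotated. The catalogue lists it as low copy and propagated in a recombination-deficient strain, which is common for ITR-containing plasmids. Two AAV2 inverted terminal repeats flank the expression cassette and define the segment packaged into recombinant AAV particles.

Between the ITRs, the human synapsin 1 promoter confers neuron-specific transcription. Downstream lies a DIO (double-floxed inverted open reading frame) cassette. Pairs of lox2272 and loxP sites in opposing orientations bracket the 2,588 bp insert, which sits in antisense orientation relative to the promoter. Without Cre, no functional transcript is made. Cre recombination irreversibly flips the cassette into the sense orientation, restricting expression to Cre-expressing neurons.

The insert encodes an N-terminally HA-tagged rM3D(Gs) receptor, followed by an EMCV IRES driving separate translation of the yellow fluorescent protein mCitrine as a marker of expressing cells. The catalogue lists the species as human (CHRM3), whereas the sequence annotation matches the receptor fragment to rat Chrm3. The specific DREADD mutations are not given in the record. A WPRE and the human growth hormone polyadenylation signal follow the cassette to enhance transcript stability and processing. The construct was deposited as part of a programme generating tools for studying druggable protein families. It suits cell-type-specific manipulation of Gs signalling in neurons.
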