Addgene plasmid #50456: pAAV-hSyn-DIO-HA-rM3D(Gs)-IRES-mCitrine
Purpose: Double floxed Gs-coupled rM3D-IRES-mCitrine under the control of human synapsin promoter
Depositing lab: Bryan Roth. Depositing organization: University of North Carolina at Chapel Hill.
Backbone
  Vector backbone: pAAV
  Backbone size w/o insert (bp): 4818
  Total vector size (bp): 7406
  Vector type: AAV
Growth in bacteria
  Bacterial resistance: Ampicillin, 100 μg/mL
  Growth temperature: 37°C
  Growth strain: Stbl3
  Copy number: Low Copy
Gene/Insert
  Gene/Insert name: rM3D-IRES-mCitrine
  Species: H. sapiens (human)
  Insert size (bp): 2588
  Mutation: See supplemental documents for DREADD mutations
  Entrez Gene: CHRM3 (a.k.a. EGBRS, HM3, PBS, m3AChR)
  Promoter: human Synapsin 1
  Tag / fusion protein: HA (N terminal on backbone)
  Cloning method: Restriction Enzyme; 5′ cloning site Asc I (not destroyed); 3′ cloning site Nhe I (not destroyed)
  Sequencing primers: 5′ TCGTGTCGTGCCTGAGAGCG; 3′ GCATTAAAGCAGCGTATCCACATAGC
Terms and licenses: Academic/Nonprofit Terms; Industry Terms: Not Available to Industry
Depositor comments: These plasmids were generated as part of the Illuminating the Druggable Genome (IDG) program sponsored by the NIH Common Fund. The goal of this program is to identify, gather, and distribute information and resources for proteins that currently are not well-studied yet belong to commonly drug-targeted protein families: protein kinases, non-olfactory G-protein coupled receptors (GPCRs), and ion channels. The IDG program is designed to develop fundamental research tools for understudied proteins, elucidate their function, and disseminate the IDG-related resources and data to the greater scientific community.
How to cite: pAAV-hSyn-DIO-HA-rM3D(Gs)-IRES-mCitrine was a gift from Bryan Roth (Addgene plasmid # 50456 ; http://n2t.net/addgene:50456 ; RRID:Addgene_50456)
