>Addgene plasmid #50456 | pAAV-hSyn-DIO-HA-rM3D(Gs)-IRES-mCitrine | addgene partial sequence | sequence record 77688 | WPRE-R 5'-CATAGCGTAAAAGGAGCAACA-3'
AATTTTGTAATCCAGAGGTTGATTATCGATAAGCTTGATATCGAATTCATAACTTCGTATAGCATACATT
ATACGAAGTTATTCTTTGCACCATTCTAAAGAATAACAGTGATAATTTCTGGGTTAAGGCAAATAACTTC
GTATAGGATACTTTATACGAAGTTATGCTAGCCACCATGTACCCCTACGACGTCCCCGACTACGCCACCT
TGCACAGTAACAGTACAACCTCGCCTTTGTTTCCCAACATCAGCTCTTCCTGGGTGCACAGTCCCTCGGA
GGCAGGGCTGCCCTTGGGGACAGTCACTCAGTTGGGCAGCTACAACATTTCACAAGAAACTGGGAATTTC
TCCTCAAACGACACCTCCAGCGACCCTCTCGGGGGTCACACCATCTGGCAAGTGGTCTTCATTGCCTTCT
TAACTGGCTTCCTGGCATTGGTGACCATCATTGGCAACATCCTTGTCATTGTGGCCTTCAAGGTCAACAA
ACAGCTGAAGACAGTCAACAACTACTTCCTCTTAAGCCTGGCCTGTGCAGACCTGATCATCGGGGTCATT
TCCATGAACCTGTTCACTACCTACATCATTATGAACCGTTGGGCACTGGGGAACTTAGCCTGCGACCTCT
GGCTCTCCATTGACTGTGTGGCCAGCAATGCCTCTGTCATGAATCTGCTGGTCATCAGCTTTGACAGGTA
CTTTTCCATCACTTCTCCATTCCGCTACCAGAGCCTGATGACCAGGGCTCGAGCTGGTGTGATGATTGGT
CTGGCTTGGGTCATCTCCTTTGTCCTATGGGCTCCTGCCATCTTGTTCTGGCAATACTTTGTAGGGAAGA
GAACTGTGCCCCC
