>Addgene plasmid #50456 | pAAV-hSyn-DIO-HA-rM3D(Gs)-IRES-mCitrine | addgene partial sequence | sequence record 77751 | hSyn1pro-F 5'-gcaagtgggttttaggacca-3'
TACCTGACGACCGACCCCGACCCACTGGACAAGCACCCAACCCCCATTCCCCAAATTGCGCATCCCCTAT
CAGAGAGGGGGAGGGGAAACAGGATGCGGCGAGGCGCGTGCGCACTGCCAGCTTCAGCACCGCGGACAGT
GCCTTCGCCCCCGCCTGGCGGCGCGCGCCACCGCCGCCTCAGCACTGAAGGCGCGCTGACGTCACTCGCC
GGTCCCCCGCAAACTCCCCTTCCCGGCCACCTTGGTCGCGTCCGCGCCGCCGCCGGCCCAGCCGGACCGC
ACCACGCGAGGCGCGAGATAGGGGGGCACGGGCGCGACCATCTGCGCTGCGGCGCCGGCGACTCAGCGCT
GCCTCAGTCTGCGGTGGGCAGCGGAGGAGTCGTGTCGTGCCTGAGAGCGCAGTCGAGAAGGTACCGGATC
CTCTAGAGTCGACTCCGGAATAACTTCGTATAGGATACTTTATACGAAGTTATGCAGAATGGTAGCTGGA
TTGTAGCTGCTATTAGCAATATGAAACCTCTTAATAACTTCGTATAGCATACATTATACGAAGTTATGGC
GCGCCCTATCACTTGTACAGCTCGTCCATGCCGAGAGTGATCCCGGCGGCGGTCACGAACTCCAGCAGGA
CCATGTGATCGCGCTTCTCGTTGGGGTCTTTGCTCAGTTTGGACTGGTAGCTCAGGTAGTGGTTGTCGGG
CAGCAGCACGGGGCCGTCGCCGATGGGGGTGTTCTGCTGGTAGTGGTCGGCGAGCTGCACGCTGCCGTCC
TCGATGTTGTGGCGGATCTTGAAGTTCACCTTGATGCCGTTCTTCTGCTTGTCGGCCATGATATA
