>Addgene plasmid #50456 | pAAV-hSyn-DIO-HA-rM3D(Gs)-IRES-mCitrine | addgene partial sequence | sequence record 77752 | pCDH-rev 5'-GCATTCCTTTGGCGAGAG-3'
AGGGCCAGGTTTCCGGGCCCTCACATTGCCAAAAGACGGCAATATGGTGGAAAATAACATATAGACAAAC
GCACACCGGCCTTATTCCAAGCGGCTTCGGCCAGTAACGTTAGGGGGGGGGGAGGGAGAGGGGCGATATC
GCGGCCGCCTACAAGGCCTGCTCCGGCACTCGCTTGTGAAAAATGACCGACTGTCTCTGCTGGTACTGCT
GTTTGCGCCTCTTCCTTTTGTCACACTGGCACAAGAGGAGCGTCTTGAAGGTGGTTCTGAATGTTTTGTT
GCACAGGGCATAGCACACAGGGTTCACGGTGCTGTTGATATAGCACAGCCAGTAGCCCAGATTCCAATAG
GTTTTGGGTATGCAGCTGTCACAGAAGGTGTTCACCAGGACCATGATGTTGTAGGGGGTCCACGTGATGA
TGAAGGCAAGCAAGATGGCACTGAGCGTCTGCAGAGCTTTGTGTTCCCTCATGGCCATGACACGGGACGT
CTTCCTCTTGCTGGCACGGCCGTTGCCGAGGATGGGCTGGTGTTGGGGGAGCGGGGGTGGCTGCGGCTGC
TCCTGGCTGCCATAGAACCGGCCCTCGCAGCGGTCGATCTTCCTGATCTGCTCCTTGGCCTCCCGGTACA
CCCGCCAGTATAAAATAGTCATGATGGTGACAGGCATGTAAAAGCCAGCGATCGCCGTGCCGAAGGTGAT
GGTGGGCTCACTCAGAAACTGAATGAAACATTCTCCTGGGGGCACAGTTCTCTTCCCTACAAAGTATTGC
CA
